Addgene plasmid #198155: p5065
Purpose: bacterial expression of sseF::3xHA fusion
Depositing lab: Michael Hensel. Depositing organization: Universitaet Osnabrueck.
Backbone
  Vector backbone: pWSK29
  Vector type: Bacterial Expression
Growth in bacteria
  Bacterial resistance: Ampicillin, 100 μg/mL
  Growth temperature: 37°C
  Growth strain: NEB Stable
  Copy number: Low Copy
Gene/Insert
  Gene/Insert name: PsseA::sscB sseF::3HA
  Species: Salmonella enterica serovar Typhimurium
  Entrez Gene: sseF (a.k.a. STM1404)
  Tag / fusion protein: 3xHA (C terminal on insert)
  Cloning method: Gibson Cloning
Terms and licenses: Academic/Nonprofit Terms; Industry Terms: Not Available to Industry
How to cite: p5065 was a gift from Michael Hensel (Addgene plasmid # 198155 ; http://n2t.net/addgene:198155 ; RRID:Addgene_198155)
