[The description below was written by a language model from this plasmid's Addgene catalogue record and pLannotate feature annotations shown in this document.]
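Description:
p5065 is a low-copy bacterial expression plasmid built on the pWSK29 backbone. It replicates from the pSC101 origin, which depends on the plasmid-encoded Rep101 (RepA) protein, and it is selected with ampicillin through a β-lactamase gene driven by its own AmpR promoter. The backbone also carries an f1 phage origin and a pBluescript-type cloning region, with a CAP binding site, lac promoter and operator, flanking T3 and T7 promoters, and a split lacZα. The short fragments annotated as TcR, lacI, RSF ori and a Tn903 transposition protein appear to be backbone remnants or partial sequence matches rather than functional elements.

The insert was assembled by Gibson cloning and comes from Salmonella enterica serovar Typhimurium. It is recorded as PsseA::sscB sseF::3HA, meaning the sseA promoter drives sscB together with sseF, which carries a C-terminal triple HA epitope tag. The feature table does not annotate this cassette. However, an unannotated stretch of roughly 1.7 kb lies between the two multiple cloning site fragments, which matches the expected position of the insert. From general knowledge, sseF encodes an effector of the Salmonella pathogenicity island 2 type III secretion system, sscB encodes its cognate chaperone, and the sseA promoter is an SPI-2 regulated promoter. This arrangement would give native-like, infection-relevant control of expression instead of relying on the vector's lac promoter.

The stated purpose is bacterial expression of the SseF-3xHA fusion. The HA tag allows antibody-based detection of the protein, for example by immunoblotting or immunofluorescence. The record does not describe specific experiments.
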