Features (pLannotate 1.2.2; 18 found; start..end, strand, type, name):
    414..542     +  CDS            TRA2_ECOLX (fragment): Protein predicted: Swiss-Prot protein existence level 4. Required for transposition of transposon Tn903. From Escherichia coli.
   1298..2248    -  CDS            Rep101: RepA protein needed for replication with the pSC101 origin; rep101
   2296..2518    -  rep_origin     pSC101 ori: low-copy replication origin that requires the Rep101 protein
   2883..3504    -  CDS            TcR (fragment): tetracycline efflux protein; tet; confers resistance to tetracycline
   3507..3523    -  CDS            lacZα (fragment): LacZα fragment of β-galactosidase; lacZ fragment
   3562..3690    +  rep_origin     RSF ori (fragment): Plasmids containing the RSF 1030 origin of replication can be propagated in E. coli cells that contain additional plasmids with compatible origins.
   3692..3784    +  CDS            lacI (fragment): lac repressor; lacI; The lac repressor binds to the lac operator to inhibit transcription in E. coli. This inhibition can be relieved by adding lactose or isopropyl-β-D-thiogalactopyranoside (IPTG).
   3797..3818    +  protein_bind   CAP binding site: CAP binding activates transcription in the presence of cAMP. E. coli catabolite activator protein
   3833..3863    +  promoter       lac promoter: promoter for the E. coli lac operon
   3871..3887    +  protein_bind   lac operator: The lac repressor binds to the lac operator to inhibit transcription in E. coli. This inhibition can be relieved by adding lactose or isopropyl-β-D-thiogalactopyranoside (IPTG). lac repressor encoded by lacI
   3932..3950    +  promoter       T3 promoter: promoter for bacteriophage T3 RNA polymerase
   3963..3992    +  misc_feature   MCS (fragment): pBluescript multiple cloning site
   5727..5768    +  misc_feature   MCS (fragment): pBluescript multiple cloning site
   5777..5795    -  promoter       T7 promoter: promoter for bacteriophage T7 RNA polymerase
   5803..5958    +  CDS            lacZα (fragment): LacZα fragment of β-galactosidase; lacZ fragment
   5963..6391    +  rep_origin     f1 ori (sequence partly withheld): f1 bacteriophage origin of replication; arrow indicates direction of (+) strand synthesis
   6444..6548    +  promoter       AmpR promoter: bla
   6549..276     +  CDS            AmpR (across the origin): β-lactamase; bla; confers resistance to ampicillin, carbenicillin, and related antibiotics
>Addgene plasmid #198155 | p5065 | addgene full sequence | sequence record 388082 | Addgene NGS Result
CTACTTACTCTAGCTTCCCGGCAACAATTAATAGACTGGATGGAGGCGGATAAAGTTGCAGGACCACTTC
TGCGCTCGGCCCTTCCGGCTGGCTGGTTTATTGCTGATAAATCTGGAGCCGGTGAGCGTGGGTCTCGCGG
TATCATTGCAGCACTGGGGCCAGATGGTAAGCCCTCCCGTATCGTAGTTATCTACACGACGGGGAGTCAG
GCAACTATGGATGAACGAAATAGACAGATCGCTGAGATAGGTGCCTCACTGATTAAGCATTGGTAACTGT
CAGACCAAGTTTACTCATATATACTTTAGATTGATTTAAAACTTCATTTTTAATTTAAAAGGATCTAGGT
GAAGATCCTTTTTGATAATCTCATGACCAAAATCCCTTAACGTGAGTTTTCGTTCCACTGAGCGTCAGAT
CTCTGTTCGGGGGTTCACTGACGCTGCGTGACTACGATGGTCAGGTTGCGGAGGCTATGGCCCTGGTACG
AGCGCTGAACAAAATGACGAAAGCAGGTATGCCTGAAAGCGTGCGTATTGCCTGAAAACACAACCCGCTA
CGGGGGAGACTTACCCGAAATCTGATTTATTCAACAAAGCCACTTTCAGTATGGATTTGGGTGTTACGGG
GGGGGGGTTGGTGCTTAAAATCGCGCTGAGGATTTCTGATGGTGTTAAGCGGGCGGTTTTGAGATGTAAA
CTCGCCCGTTTAACATAATGGATCTTGCGCGCACCGCCCGAACACCACTCGCCACAAAAAACCGCCGGAA
CGTCCAAAAGTACGGGTTTTGCTGCCCGCAAACGGGCTGTTCTGGTGTTGCTAGTTTGTTATCAGAATCG
CAGATCCGGCTTCAGCCGGTTTGCCGGCTGAAAGCGCTATTTCTTCCAGAATTGCCATGATTTTTTCCCC
ACGGGAGGCGTCACTGGCTCCCGTGTTGTCGGCAGCTTTGATTCGATAAGCAGCATCGCCTGTTTCAGGC
TGTCTATGTGTGACTGTTGAGCTGTAACAAGTTGTCTCAGGTGTTCAATTTCATGTTCTAGTTGCTTTGT
TTTACTGGTTTCACCTGTTCTATTAGGTGTTACATGCTGTTCATCTGTTACATTGTCGATCTGTTCATGG
TGAACAGCTTTGAATGCACCAAAAACTCGTAAAAGCTCTGATGTATCTATCTTTTTTACACCGTTTTCAT
CTGTGCATATGGACAGTTTTCCCTTTGATATGTAACGGTGAACAGTTGTTCTACTTTTGTTTGTTAGTCT
TGATGCTTCACTGATAGATACAAGAGCCATAAGAACCTCAGATCCTTCCGTATTTAGCCAGTATGTTCTC
TAGTGTGGTTCGTTGTTTTTGCGTGAGCCATGAGAACGAACCATTGAGATCATACTTACTTTGCATGTCA
CTCAAAAATTTTGCCTCAAAACTGGTGAGCTGAATTTTTGCAGTTAAAGCATCGTGTAGTGTTTTTCTTA
GTCCGTTATGTAGGTAGGAATCTGATGTAATGGTTGTTGGTATTTTGTCACCATTCATTTTTATCTGGTT
GTTCTCAAGTTCGGTTACGAGATCCATTTGTCTATCTAGTTCAACTTGGAAAATCAACGTATCAGTCGGG
CGGCCTCGCTTATCAACCACCAATTTCATATTGCTGTAAGTGTTTAAATCTTTACTTATTGGTTTCAAAA
CCCATTGGTTAAGCCTTTTAAACTCATGGTAGTTATTTTCAAGCATTAACATGAACTTAAATTCATCAAG
GCTAATCTCTATATTTGCCTTGTGAGTTTTCTTTTGTGTTAGTTCTTTTAATAACCACTCATAAATCCTC
ATAGAGTATTTGTTTTCAAAAGACTTAACATGTTCCAGATTATATTTTATGAATTTTTTTAACTGGAAAA
GATAAGGCAATATCTCTTCACTAAAAACTAATTCTAATTTTTCGCTTGAGAACTTGGCATAGTTTGTCCA
CTGGAAAATCTCAAAGCCTTTAACCAAAGGATTCCTGATTTCCACAGTTCTCGTCATCAGCTCTCTGGTT
GCTTTAGCTAATACACCATAAGCATTTTCCCTACTGATGTTCATCATCTGAGCGTATTGGTTATAAGTGA
ACGATACCGTCCGTTCTTTCCTTGTAGGGTTTTCAATCGTGGGGTTGAGTAGTGCCACACAGCATAAAAT
TAGCTTGGTTTCATGCTCCGTTAAGTCATAGCGACTAATCGCTAGTTCATTTGCTTTGAAAACAACTAAT
TCAGACATACATCTCAATTGGTCTAGGTGATTTTAATCACTATACCAATTGAGATGGGCTAGTCAATGAT
AATTACTAGTCCTTTTCCTTTGAGTTGTGGGTATCTGTAAATTCTGCTAGACCTTTGCTGGAAAACTTGT
AAATTCTGCTAGACCCTCTGTAAATTCCGCTAGACCTTTGTGTGTTTTTTTTGTTTATATTCAAGTGGTT
ATAATTTATAGAATAAAGAAAGAATAAAAAAAGATAAAAAGAATAGATCCCAGCCCTGTGTATAACTCAC
TACTTTAGTCAGTTCCGCAGTATTACAAAAGGATGTCGCAAACGCTGTTTGCTCCTCTACAAAACAGACC
TTAAAACCCTAAAGGCTTAAGTAGCACCCTCGCAAGCTCGGGCAAATCGCTGAATATTCCTTTTGTCTCC
GACCATCAGGCACCTGAGTCGCTGTCTTTTTCGTGACATTCAGTTCGCTGCGCTCACGGCTCTGGCAGTG
AATGGGGGTAAATGGCACTACAGGCGCCTTTTATGGATTCATGCAAGGAAACTACCCATAATACAAGAAA
AGCCCGTCACGGGCTTCTCAGGGCGTTTTATGGCGGGTCTGCGGAGTGGTGAATCCGTTAGCGAGGTGCC
GCCGGCTTCCATTCAGGTCGAGGTGGCCCGGCTCCATGCACCGCGACGCAACGCGGGGAGGCAGACAAGG
TATAGGGCGGCGCCTACAATCCATGCCAACCCGTTCCATGTGCTCGCCGAGGCGGCATAAATCGCCGTGA
CGATCAGCGGTCCAATGATCGAAGTTAGGCTGGTAAGAGCCGCGAGCGATCCTTGAAGCTGTCCCTGATG
GTCGTCATCTACCTGCCTGGACAGCATGGCCTGCAACGCGGGCATCCCGATGCCGCCGGAAGCGAGAAGA
ATCATAATGGGGAAGGCCATCCAGCCTCGCGTCGCGAACGCCAGCAAGACGTAGCCCAGCGCGTCGGCCG
CCATGCCGGCGATAATGGCCTGCTTCTCGCCGAAACGTTTGGTGGCGGGACCAGTGACGAAGGCTTGAGC
GAGGGCGTGCAAGATTCCGAATACCGCAAGCGACAGGCCGATCATCGTCGCGCTCCAGCGAAAGCGGTCC
TCGCCGAAAATGACCCAGAGCGCTGCCGGCACCCTGTCCTACGAGTTGCATGATAAAGAAGACAGTCATA
AGTGCGGCGACGATAGTCATGCCCCGCGCCCACCGGAAGGAGCTGACTGGGTTGAAGGCTCTCAAGGGCA
TCGGCATTCGCCATTCAGGCTGCCTCCTACCAAGACGACTTCAAATCCGACCCGTAGAGATCTCACATGT
TCTTTCCTGCGTTATCCCCTGATTCTGTGGATAACCGTATTACCGCCTTTGAGTGAGCTGATACCGCTCG
CCGCAGCCGAACGACCGAGCGCAGCGAGTCAGTGAGCGAGGAAGCGGAAGAGCGCCCAATACGCAAACCG
CCTCTCCCCGCGCGTTGGCCGATTCATTAATGCAGCTGGCACGACAGGTTTCCCGACTGGAAAGCGGGCA
GTGAGCGCAACGCAATTAATGTGAGTTAGCTCACTCATTAGGCACCCCAGGCTTTACACTTTATGCTTCC
GGCTCGTATGTTGTGTGGAATTGTGAGCGGATAACAATTTCACACAGGAAACAGCTATGACCATGATTAC
GCCAAGCGCGCAATTAACCCTCACTAAAGGGAACAAAAGCTGGAGCTCCACCGCGGTGGCGGCCGCTCTA
GATTAAGCGTAATCTGGAACGTCATATGGATAGGATCCTGCATAGTCCGGGACGTCATAGGGATAGCCAG
CGTAGTCTGGGACGTCGTATGGGTATGGTTCTCCCCGAGATGTATGATCAGAACTGTCCATTAATGCAGG
TGTAGTAGCAGATTGACAGAGCGCTGCCATTTGTTCCGCCAATAACACACTGGGATCGGCATGAAGTTCA
TCAACAGAATTTTCCTGATCGTCGCCAGAGGGGCGGGCAAGGCAATAATCCAGTACCGCACCTATCGCCG
TCAGGCTAACGGAGGTAATTACACTCCCCATGTCCAAAGAGGCCGCAATATTTTCAGCCGCGGGCAGTGG
AAACTGTAGGGGTAAAACCAACATAGAAATAGCGATTCCTGAACGTATTAATAAAGAAAGACAATTAGCA
AGGGTGTTAGCGCAGTTAAGACTTGCCCCACATTTTAAGGCCAGCGCACTGACCACAAGAGCAACGCTAT
CACTGGCGGTTTGTAATGGCTCCTTTTGCTGACATATCGATTGATAATTATGATACGCACAGCAAGCATC
CCCAATAGCAATCACGAGCGCCGCCCCCGCAAGAATAGCAATGGGTAATCCTGCCCCGCCAGAAATTACC
GCTGCAGCAACCGATAACCCAAACACGACTGTCGCACCCAGCGCACGAATAGTGTATTGCATAAAATGTA
TCGCATAATCCCTCTGCTGCCTTATTTGTTCAGGCGTAAGCAGCACAGGGGCTGCGGGGGTGCCAGGCGC
TGGAATTTCAGGGGGAGGAAACGATACCTCCTTCGCTTGTATATCGGAAGGAGGACTATTACCATCGACT
ATATTACTTGCCGCTGACGGAATATGAATTTTCATATTTCGTTCTGTTATTTAAGCAATAAGAGTATCAA
CCATTATTTGCGCATTCTGGCGAATCTCACTCCATGAGGCATCCGCATAACTCATCTTGATTGCGGTTTG
AAAAGCCTCTCTCGCCAACCCGGGTTCCCCCATCATTTTGAGACAGACGCCCGTTTGGTAAACCGGTTCT
GGATGGCTGGCATCCAGCATCAAGGCATGTCCATAGAAATTAATGGCCGTCGTGTATTCTTTAAGCATCA
TCCAGGTGCCAGCCAATGCAATATGGGCACGCCAACTCCATGGCTGGGCCATCACCAGCCAACTAAAATC
GATTACGGCGCGCGAATAATCCCCCTCCTGCCATGAGGCGTAACCACTGGCATAAACGGTTTCCGGATCA
ACGGATAATAGCTGTTTCAGAATGTCTTCGGGTATTTTATTTTTCTGATCTTCTTTCATCATCATACCTA
TTGAATTCACGATAAGATAATTAACGTGCTAACTAAGAGCCTATCCCATTAGGGCTATTTTACTTGCCAT
TTTGAACCTGGGCAGTGCTCGCCAAAACGCGTTAGCGTTTTGAACGCCGCTAGCGGCGGCCCGAAGGGCG
AGCGTAGCGAGTCAAACCTCACGTACTACGTGTACGCTGCGGTTTTTGCGCGCTATCCGTGTCCAAACTG
GCTGCGCCAATTAACGCCTGGTGGGATAGGCTCTAAGATATTTTTACTTTACTCTTGCTCACTCACTACA
AGTGCGCTGTTATGGTAACGATAATAAATAATGTTGATGATATTTTCGGCCTGCTCGATCGCTTCAAGCA
ATAAGGTGTTTTGCTGATATTGCTGCGGATCCTGTAACTTGCCGTTGTTCTCTTCTAAGCTTATCGATAC
CGTCGACCTCGAGGGGGGGCCCGGTACCCAATTCGCCCTATAGTGAGTCGTATTACGCGCGCTCACTGGC
CGTCGTTTTACAACGTCGTGACTGGGAAAACCCTGGCGTTACCCAACTTAATCGCCTTGCAGCACATCCC
CCTTTCGCCAGCTGGCGTAATAGCGAAGAGGCCCGCACCGATCGCCCTTCCCAACAGTTGCGCAGCCTGA
ATGGCGAATGGG
[124 nt withheld, positions 5963-6086]
C
[91 nt withheld, positions 6088-6178]
A
[49 nt withheld, positions 6180-6228]
CCTTTGACGTTGGAGTCCACGTTCTTT
[37 nt withheld, positions 6256-6292]
ACCCTATCTCGGTCTATTCTTTTGATTTATAAGGGATTTTGCCGATTTCGGCCTATTGGTTAAAAAATGA
GCTGATTTAACAAAAATTTAACGCGAATTTTAACAAAATATTAACGCTTACAATTTAGGTGGCACTTTTC
GGGGAAATGTGCGCGGAACCCCTATTTGTTTATTTTTCTAAATACATTCAAATATGTATCCGCTCATGAG
ACAATAACCCTGATAAATGCTTCAATAATATTGAAAAAGGAAGAGTATGAGTATTCAACATTTCCGTGTC
GCCCTTATTCCCTTTTTTGCGGCATTTTGCCTTCCTGTTTTTGCTCACCCAGAAACGCTGGTGAAAGTAA
AAGATGCTGAAGATCAGTTGGGTGCACGAGTGGGTTACATCGAACTGGATCTCAACAGCGGTAAGATCCT
TGAGAGTTTTCGCCCCGAAGAACGTTTTCCAATGATGAGCACTTTTAAAGTTCTGCTATGTGGCGCGGTA
TTATCCCGTATTGACGCCGGGCAAGAGCAACTCGGTCGCCGCATACACTATTCTCAGAATGACTTGGTTG
AGTACTCACCAGTCACAGAAAAGCATCTTACGGATGGCATGACAGTAAGAGAATTATGCAGTGCTGCCAT
AACCATGAGTGATAACACTGCGGCCAACTTACTTCTGACAACGATCGGAGGACCGAAGGAGCTAACCGCT
TTTTTGCACAACATGGGGGATCATGTAACTCGCCTTGATCGCTGGGAACCGGAGCTGAATGAAGCCATAC
CAAACGACGAGCGTGACACCACGATGCCTGTAGCAATGGCAACAACGTTGCGCAAACTATTAACTGGCGA
A
